Addgene plasmid #41651: CFP_Rem_pcDNA4_HisMaxC
Depositing lab: Henry Colecraft. Depositing organization: Columbia University. Publication: Distinct RGK GTPases differentially use alpha1- and auxiliary beta-binding-dependent mechanisms to inhibit CaV1.2/CaV2.2 channels. Yang T, Puckerin A, Colecraft HM. PLoS One. 2012;7(5):e37079. Epub 2012 May 10. 10.1371/journal.pone.0037079 PubMed 22590648.
Backbone
  Vector backbone: pcDNA4/His-Max C
  Backbone manufacturer: Invitrogen
  Total vector size (bp): 6853
  Vector type: Mammalian Expression
  Selectable markers: Zeocin
Growth in bacteria
  Bacterial resistance: Ampicillin, 100 μg/mL
  Growth temperature: 37°C
  Growth strain: DH5alpha
  Copy number: Unknown
Gene/Insert
  Gene/Insert name: Rem, GTP binding proteins (RGK) (alt name: Rem1)
  Species: M. musculus (mouse)
  Insert size (bp): 891
  GenBank ID: NM_009047
  Entrez Gene: Rem1 (a.k.a. RP23-35I8.9, E030011C07Rik, Rem)
  Promoter: CMV
  Tag / fusion protein: CFP (N terminal on backbone)
  Cloning method: Restriction Enzyme; 5′ cloning site BamHI (not destroyed); 3′ cloning site EcoRI (not destroyed)
  Sequencing primers: 5′ T7_promoter; 3′ BGH Reverse
Terms and licenses: Academic/Nonprofit Terms; Industry Terms: Not Available to Industry
How to cite: CFP_Rem_pcDNA4_HisMaxC was a gift from Henry Colecraft (Addgene plasmid # 41651 ; http://n2t.net/addgene:41651 ; RRID:Addgene_41651)
