[The description below was written by a language model from this plasmid's Addgene catalogue record and pLannotate feature annotations shown in this document.]
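Description:
CFP_Rem_pcDNA4_HisMaxC is a 6,853 bp mammalian expression plasmid built on the Invitrogen pcDNA4/His-Max C backbone. It expresses mouse Rem (Rem1), a member of the RGK family of small GTP-binding proteins, as a fusion with cyan fluorescent protein. It is maintained in E. coli through a high-copy ColE1/pUC-type origin and an ampicillin resistance gene (β-lactamase with its own promoter). An f1 origin is also present. For selection in mammalian cells, the Sh ble gene confers Zeocin resistance. It is driven by the SV40 early promoter, with a bacterial EM7 promoter immediately upstream and an SV40 polyadenylation signal downstream.

The expression cassette uses the CMV immediate early enhancer and promoter, followed by a T7 promoter and the QBI SP163 translational enhancer derived from the mouse VEGF 5' UTR. The reading frame begins with the backbone's leader: a short segment annotated as a fragment of a His-containing composite tag (consistent with the vector's polyhistidine tag), the T7 gene 10 leader and the Xpress epitope with its enterokinase cleavage site. ECFP follows, and then the roughly 890 bp Rem1 coding sequence, which was cloned between BamHI and EcoRI sites that both remain intact. The transcript ends at the bovine growth hormone polyadenylation signal. A few small annotated fragments (bom, lac promoter/operator, lacI, a truncated HIV-1 LTR match) appear to be backbone remnants or short sequence matches with no evident role.

The N-terminal CFP tag lets Rem expression and localisation be followed by fluorescence in transfected cells. The associated publication examined how different RGK GTPases inhibit CaV1.2 and CaV2.2 voltage-gated calcium channels through α1- and auxiliary β-subunit-dependent mechanisms.
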