Features (pLannotate 1.2.2; 26 found; start..end, strand, type, name):
     36..80      -  misc_feature   bom (fragment): basis of mobility region from pBR322
    235..614     +  enhancer       CMV enhancer: human cytomegalovirus immediate early enhancer
    615..818     +  promoter       CMV promoter: human cytomegalovirus (CMV) immediate early promoter
    814..847     +  LTR            5' LTR (truncated) (fragment): truncated 5' long terminal repeat (LTR) from HIV-1
    863..881     +  promoter       T7 promoter: promoter for bacteriophage T7 RNA polymerase
    917..1079    +  misc_feature   QBI SP163: strong translational enhancer derived from the 5' UTR of the mouse VEGF gene
   1092..1112    +  CDS            capTEV™ (fragment): composite tag for in vivo biotinylation, TEV protease cleavage, and 6xHis tagging
   1113..1145    +  CDS            T7 tag (gene 10 leader): leader peptide from bacteriophage T7 gene 10 promotes efficient translation in E. coli
   1149..1172    +  CDS            Xpress™ tag: Xpress™ epitope tag, including an enterokinase recognition and cleavage site
   1179..1892    +  CDS            ECFP: ECFP is a basic (constitutively fluorescent) cyan fluorescent protein published in 1996, derived from Aequorea victoria. It has low acid sensitivity.
   1899..2786    +  CDS            Rem1: REM1_MOUSE - Also known as Rem. Experimental evidence at protein level: Swiss-Prot protein existence level 1. Promotes endothelial cell sprouting and actin cytoskeletal reorganization (By similarity). May be involved in angiogenesis. May function in Ca(2+) signaling. From Mus musculus (Mouse).
   2866..3090    +  polyA_signal   bGH poly(A) signal: bovine growth hormone polyadenylation signal
   3094..3115    +  promoter       SV40 promoter (fragment): SV40 enhancer and early promoter
   3136..3564    +  rep_origin     f1 ori (sequence partly withheld): f1 bacteriophage origin of replication; arrow indicates direction of (+) strand synthesis
   3578..3908    +  promoter       SV40 promoter: SV40 enhancer and early promoter
   3956..4003    +  promoter       EM7 promoter: synthetic bacterial promoter&nbsp
   4022..4396    +  CDS            BleoR: antibiotic-binding protein; Sh ble from Streptoalloteichus hindustanus; confers resistance to bleomycin, phleomycin, and Zeocin™
   4406..4531    +  CDS            ble (fragment): BLE_KLEPN - Experimental evidence at protein level: Swiss-Prot protein existence level 1. Binding protein with a strong affinity to the bleomycin family of antibiotics. Binds to CL990; an antimitotic-antibiotic compound. From Klebsiella pneumoniae.
   4526..4647    +  polyA_signal   SV40 poly(A) signal: SV40 polyadenylation signal
   4720..4736    -  protein_bind   lac operator: The lac repressor binds to the lac operator to inhibit transcription in E. coli. This inhibition can be relieved by adding lactose or isopropyl-β-D-thiogalactopyranoside (IPTG). lac repressor encoded by lacI
   4744..4774    -  promoter       lac promoter: promoter for the E. coli lac operon
   4789..4810    -  protein_bind   CAP binding site: CAP binding activates transcription in the presence of cAMP. E. coli catabolite activator protein
   4823..4915    -  CDS            lacI (fragment): lac repressor; lacI; The lac repressor binds to the lac operator to inhibit transcription in E. coli. This inhibition can be relieved by adding lactose or isopropyl-β-D-thiogalactopyranoside (IPTG).
   5098..5686    -  rep_origin     ori: high-copy-number ColE1/pMB1/pBR322/pUC origin of replication
   5857..6717    -  CDS            AmpR: β-lactamase; bla; confers resistance to ampicillin, carbenicillin, and related antibiotics
   6718..6822    -  promoter       AmpR promoter: bla
>Addgene plasmid #41651 | CFP_Rem_pcDNA4_HisMaxC | depositor full sequence | sequence record 55746 | CFP_Rem_pcDNA4_HisMaxC sequence 6853 bps
GACGGATCGGGAGATCTCCCGATCCCCTATGGTCGACTCTCAGTACAATCTGCTCTGATGCCGCATAGTT
AAGCCAGTATCTGCTCCCTGCTTGTGTGTTGGAGGTCGCTGAGTAGTGCGCGAGCAAAATTTAAGCTACA
ACAAGGCAAGGCTTGACCGACAATTGCATGAAGAATCTGCTTAGGGTTAGGCGTTTTGCGCTGCTTCGCG
ATGTACGGGCCAGATATACGCGTTGACATTGATTATTGACTAGTTATTAATAGTAATCAATTACGGGGTC
ATTAGTTCATAGCCCATATATGGAGTTCCGCGTTACATAACTTACGGTAAATGGCCCGCCTGGCTGACCG
CCCAACGACCCCCGCCCATTGACGTCAATAATGACGTATGTTCCCATAGTAACGCCAATAGGGACTTTCC
ATTGACGTCAATGGGTGGACTATTTACGGTAAACTGCCCACTTGGCAGTACATCAAGTGTATCATATGCC
AAGTACGCCCCCTATTGACGTCAATGACGGTAAATGGCCCGCCTGGCATTATGCCCAGTACATGACCTTA
TGGGACTTTCCTACTTGGCAGTACATCTACGTATTAGTCATCGCTATTACCATGGTGATGCGGTTTTGGC
AGTACATCAATGGGCGTGGATAGCGGTTTGACTCACGGGGATTTCCAAGTCTCCACCCCATTGACGTCAA
TGGGAGTTTGTTTTGGCACCAAAATCAACGGGACTTTCCAAAATGTCGTAACAACTCCGCCCCATTGACG
CAAATGGGCGGTAGGCGTGTACGGTGGGAGGTCTATATAAGCAGAGCTCTCTGGCTAACTAGAGAACCCA
CTGCTTACTGGCTTATCGAAATTAATACGACTCACTATAGGGAGACCCAAGCTGGCTAGCGTTTAAACTT
AAGCTTAGCGCAGAGGCTTGGGGCAGCCGAGCGGCAGCCAGGCCCCGGCCCGGGCCTCGGTTCCAGAAGG
GAGAGGAGCCCGCCAAGGCGCGCAAGAGAGCGGGCTGCCTCGCAGTCCGAGCCGGAGAGGGAGCGCGAGC
CGCGCCGGCCCCGGACGGCCTCCGAAACCATGGGGGGTTCTCATCATCATCATCATCATGGTATGGCTAG
CATGACTGGTGGACAGCAAATGGGTCGGGATCTGTACGACGATGACGATAAGGTACCAGTGAGCAAGGGC
GAGGAGCTGTTCACCGGGGTGGTGCCCATCCTGGTCGAGCTGGACGGCGACGTAAACGGCCACAAGTTCA
GCGTGTCCGGCGAGGGCGAGGGCGATGCCACCTACGGCAAGCTGACCCTGAAGTTCATCTGCACCACCGG
CAAGCTGCCCGTGCCCTGGCCCACCCTCGTGACCACCCTGACCTGGGGCGTGCAGTGCTTCAGCCGCTAC
CCCGACCACATGAAGCAGCACGACTTCTTCAAGTCCGCCATGCCCGAAGGCTACGTCCAGGAGCGCACCA
TCTTCTTCAAGGACGACGGCAACTACAAGACCCGCGCCGAGGTGAAGTTCGAGGGCGACACCCTGGTGAA
CCGCATCGAGCTGAAGGGCATCGACTTCAAGGAGGACGGCAACATCCTGGGGCACAAGCTGGAGTACAAC
TACATCAGCCACAACGTCTATATCACCGCCGACAAGCAGAAGAACGGCATCAAGGCCAACTTCAAGATCC
GCCACAACATCGAGGACGGCAGCGTGCAGCTCGCCGACCACTACCAGCAGAACACCCCCATCGGCGACGG
CCCCGTGCTGCTGCCCGACAACCACTACCTGAGCACCCAGTCCGCCCTGAGCAAAGACCCCAACGAGAAG
CGCGATCACATGGTCCTGCTGGAGTTCGTGACCGCCGCCGGGATCACTCTCGGCATGGACGAGCTGTACA
AGGGATCCACTCTTAACACCCAGCAGGAAGCAAAGACCACTCTGCGACGTCGAGCAAGCACACCACTACC
CCTGTCGTCCAGGGGCCACCAGCCTGGCCGCCTGTGCACAGCACCCTCTGCTCCATCCCAGCATCCCCGA
CTGGGTCAGTCAGTCTCTCTCAACCCTCCCGTCCGGAAACCCTCCCCTGCCCAGGATGGGTGGTCCTCTG
AATCCAGCGACTCCGAAGGCTCTTGGGAGGCACTCTACCGGGTGGTGCTTCTTGGAGACCCTGGTGTTGG
GAAGACTAGCCTGGCTAGCCTCTTCGCAGAGAAACAAGACCGAGACCCTCACGAGCAGCTGGGAGGTGTG
TACGAGAGAACGCTGTCAGTGGACGGAGAGGACACCACTCTGGTGGTCATGGACACCTGGGAGGCTGAGA
AACTGGATGAAAGCTGGTGCCAGGAGTCATGCCTGCAGGCAGGCAGCGCCTACGTCATCGTGTACTCCAT
AGCGGATCGCAGCAGCTTTGAGAGCGCCTCGGAGCTCCGAATCCAGCTGAGGCGCACGCATCAGGCCAAC
CACGTGCCCATCATCCTGGTGGGCAACAAGGCCGACCTGGCCCGCTGCCGGGAAGTCTCGGTAGAAGAGG
GTCGCGCCTGCGCCGTGGTGTTCGACTGCAAGTTCATCGAGACTTCGGCCACTCTGCAGCACAATGTGAC
AGAGCTCTTCGAGGGCGTGGTGCGCCAACTGCGCCTGCGCCGCCAGGACAATGCAGCCCCGGAGACACCT
TCACCTCGACGACGGGCCAGCTTGGGCCAGCGCGCCCGCCGATTCCTGGCACGTCTGACAGCACGCAGCG
CACGACGCCGGGCACTTAAAGCCCGCTCCAAGTCCTGCCACAACCTGGCTGTGCTCTGAGAATTCTGCAG
ATATCCAGCACAGTGGCGGCCGCTCGAGTCTAGAGGGCCCGTTTAAACCCGCTGATCAGCCTCGACTGTG
CCTTCTAGTTGCCAGCCATCTGTTGTTTGCCCCTCCCCCGTGCCTTCCTTGACCCTGGAAGGTGCCACTC
CCACTGTCCTTTCCTAATAAAATGAGGAAATTGCATCGCATTGTCTGAGTAGGTGTCATTCTATTCTGGG
GGGTGGGGTGGGGCAGGACAGCAAGGGGGAGGATTGGGAAGACAATAGCAGGCATGCTGGGGATGCGGTG
GGCTCTATGGCTTCTGAGGCGGAAAGAACCAGCTGGGGCTCTAGGGGGTATCCCC
[124 nt withheld, positions 3136-3259]
C
[32 nt withheld, positions 3261-3292]
CA
[57 nt withheld, positions 3295-3351]
A
[49 nt withheld, positions 3353-3401]
CCTTTGACGTTGGAGTCCACGTTCTTT
[37 nt withheld, positions 3429-3465]
ACCCTATCTCGGTCTATTCTTTTGATTTATAAGGGATTTTGGGGATTTCGGCCTATTGGTTAAAAAATGA
GCTGATTTAACAAAAATTTAACGCGAATTAATTCTGTGGAATGTGTGTCAGTTAGGGTGTGGAAAGTCCC
CAGGCTCCCCAGGCAGGCAGAAGTATGCAAAGCATGCATCTCAATTAGTCAGCAACCAGGTGTGGAAAGT
CCCCAGGCTCCCCAGCAGGCAGAAGTATGCAAAGCATGCATCTCAATTAGTCAGCAACCATAGTCCCGCC
CCTAACTCCGCCCATCCCGCCCCTAACTCCGCCCAGTTCCGCCCATTCTCCGCCCCATGGCTGACTAATT
TTTTTTATTTATGCAGAGGCCGAGGCCGCCTCTGCCTCTGAGCTATTCCAGAAGTAGTGAGGAGGCTTTT
TTGGAGGCCTAGGCTTTTGCAAAAAGCTCCCGGGAGCTTGTATATCCATTTTCGGATCTGATCAGCACGT
GTTGACAATTAATCATCGGCATAGTATATCGGCATAGTATAATACGACAAGGTGAGGAACTAAACCATGG
CCAAGTTGACCAGTGCCGTTCCGGTGCTCACCGCGCGCGACGTCGCCGGAGCGGTCGAGTTCTGGACCGA
CCGGCTCGGGTTCTCCCGGGACTTCGTGGAGGACGACTTCGCCGGTGTGGTCCGGGACGACGTGACCCTG
TTCATCAGCGCGGTCCAGGACCAGGTGGTGCCGGACAACACCCTGGCCTGGGTGTGGGTGCGCGGCCTGG
ACGAGCTGTACGCCGAGTGGTCGGAGGTCGTGTCCACGAACTTCCGGGACGCCTCCGGGCCGGCCATGAC
CGAGATCGGCGAGCAGCCGTGGGGGCGGGAGTTCGCCCTGCGCGACCCGGCCGGCAACTGCGTGCACTTC
GTGGCCGAGGAGCAGGACTGACACGTGCTACGAGATTTCGATTCCACCGCCGCCTTCTATGAAAGGTTGG
GCTTCGGAATCGTTTTCCGGGACGCCGGCTGGATGATCCTCCAGCGCGGGGATCTCATGCTGGAGTTCTT
CGCCCACCCCAACTTGTTTATTGCAGCTTATAATGGTTACAAATAAAGCAATAGCATCACAAATTTCACA
AATAAAGCATTTTTTTCACTGCATTCTAGTTGTGGTTTGTCCAAACTCATCAATGTATCTTATCATGTCT
GTATACCGTCGACCTCTAGCTAGAGCTTGGCGTAATCATGGTCATAGCTGTTTCCTGTGTGAAATTGTTA
TCCGCTCACAATTCCACACAACATACGAGCCGGAAGCATAAAGTGTAAAGCCTGGGGTGCCTAATGAGTG
AGCTAACTCACATTAATTGCGTTGCGCTCACTGCCCGCTTTCCAGTCGGGAAACCTGTCGTGCCAGCTGC
ATTAATGAATCGGCCAACGCGCGGGGAGAGGCGGTTTGCGTATTGGGCGCTCTTCCGCTTCCTCGCTCAC
TGACTCGCTGCGCTCGGTCGTTCGGCTGCGGCGAGCGGTATCAGCTCACTCAAAGGCGGTAATACGGTTA
TCCACAGAATCAGGGGATAACGCAGGAAAGAACATGTGAGCAAAAGGCCAGCAAAAGGCCAGGAACCGTA
AAAAGGCCGCGTTGCTGGCGTTTTTCCATAGGCTCCGCCCCCCTGACGAGCATCACAAAAATCGACGCTC
AAGTCAGAGGTGGCGAAACCCGACAGGACTATAAAGATACCAGGCGTTTCCCCCTGGAAGCTCCCTCGTG
CGCTCTCCTGTTCCGACCCTGCCGCTTACCGGATACCTGTCCGCCTTTCTCCCTTCGGGAAGCGTGGCGC
TTTCTCAATGCTCACGCTGTAGGTATCTCAGTTCGGTGTAGGTCGTTCGCTCCAAGCTGGGCTGTGTGCA
CGAACCCCCCGTTCAGCCCGACCGCTGCGCCTTATCCGGTAACTATCGTCTTGAGTCCAACCCGGTAAGA
CACGACTTATCGCCACTGGCAGCAGCCACTGGTAACAGGATTAGCAGAGCGAGGTATGTAGGCGGTGCTA
CAGAGTTCTTGAAGTGGTGGCCTAACTACGGCTACACTAGAAGGACAGTATTTGGTATCTGCGCTCTGCT
GAAGCCAGTTACCTTCGGAAAAAGAGTTGGTAGCTCTTGATCCGGCAAACAAACCACCGCTGGTAGCGGT
GGTTTTTTTGTTTGCAAGCAGCAGATTACGCGCAGAAAAAAAGGATCTCAAGAAGATCCTTTGATCTTTT
CTACGGGGTCTGACGCTCAGTGGAACGAAAACTCACGTTAAGGGATTTTGGTCATGAGATTATCAAAAAG
GATCTTCACCTAGATCCTTTTAAATTAAAAATGAAGTTTTAAATCAATCTAAAGTATATATGAGTAAACT
TGGTCTGACAGTTACCAATGCTTAATCAGTGAGGCACCTATCTCAGCGATCTGTCTATTTCGTTCATCCA
TAGTTGCCTGACTCCCCGTCGTGTAGATAACTACGATACGGGAGGGCTTACCATCTGGCCCCAGTGCTGC
AATGATACCGCGAGACCCACGCTCACCGGCTCCAGATTTATCAGCAATAAACCAGCCAGCCGGAAGGGCC
GAGCGCAGAAGTGGTCCTGCAACTTTATCCGCCTCCATCCAGTCTATTAATTGTTGCCGGGAAGCTAGAG
TAAGTAGTTCGCCAGTTAATAGTTTGCGCAACGTTGTTGCCATTGCTACAGGCATCGTGGTGTCACGCTC
GTCGTTTGGTATGGCTTCATTCAGCTCCGGTTCCCAACGATCAAGGCGAGTTACATGATCCCCCATGTTG
TGCAAAAAAGCGGTTAGCTCCTTCGGTCCTCCGATCGTTGTCAGAAGTAAGTTGGCCGCAGTGTTATCAC
TCATGGTTATGGCAGCACTGCATAATTCTCTTACTGTCATGCCATCCGTAAGATGCTTTTCTGTGACTGG
TGAGTACTCAACCAAGTCATTCTGAGAATAGTGTATGCGGCGACCGAGTTGCTCTTGCCCGGCGTCAATA
CGGGATAATACCGCGCCACATAGCAGAACTTTAAAAGTGCTCATCATTGGAAAACGTTCTTCGGGGCGAA
AACTCTCAAGGATCTTACCGCTGTTGAGATCCAGTTCGATGTAACCCACTCGTGCACCCAACTGATCTTC
AGCATCTTTTACTTTCACCAGCGTTTCTGGGTGAGCAAAAACAGGAAGGCAAAATGCCGCAAAAAAGGGA
ATAAGGGCGACACGGAAATGTTGAATACTCATACTCTTCCTTTTTCAATATTATTGAAGCATTTATCAGG
GTTATTGTCTCATGAGCGGATACATATTTGAATGTATTTAGAAAAATAAACAAATAGGGGTTCCGCGCAC
ATTTCCCCGAAAAGTGCCACCTGACGTC
