>Addgene plasmid #41651 | CFP_Rem_pcDNA4_HisMaxC | addgene partial sequence | sequence record 56177 | EGFP-C 5'-CATGGTCCTGCTGGAGTTCGTG-3'
AGGGATCCACTCTTAACACCCAGCAGGAAGCAAAGACCACTCTGCGACGTCGAGCAAGCACACCACTACC
CCTGTCGTCCAGGGGCCACCAGCCTGGCCGCCTGTGCACAGCACCCTCTGCTCCATCCCAGCATCCCCGA
CTGGGTCAGTCAGTCTCTCTCAACCCTCCCGTCCGGAAACCCTCCCCTGCCCAGGATGGGTGGTCCTCTG
AATCCAGCGACTCCGAAGGCTCTTGGGAGGCACTCTACCGGGTGGTGCTTCTTGGAGACCCTGGTGTTGG
GAAGACTAGCCTGGCTAGCCTCTTCGCAGAGAAACAAGACCGAGACCCTCATGAGCAGCTGGGAGGTGTG
TACGAGAGAACGCTGTCGGTGGACGGAGAGGACACCACTCTGGTGGTCATGGACACCTGGGAGGCTGAGA
AACTGGATGAAAGCTGGTGCCAGGAGTCATGCCTGCAGGCAGGCAGCGCCTACGTCATCGTGTACTCCAT
AGCGGATCGCAGCAGCTTTGAGAGCGCCTCGGAGCTCCGAATCCAGCTGAGGCGCACGCATCAGGCCAAC
CACGTGCCCATCATCCTGGTGGGCAACAAGGCCGACCTGGCCCGCTGCCGGGAAGTCTCGGTAGAAGAGG
GCCGCGCCTGCGCCGTGGTGTTCGACTGCAAGTTCATCGAGACTTCGGCCACTCTGCAGCACAATGTGAC
AGAGCTCTTCGAGGGCGTGGTGCGCCAACTGCGCCTGCGCCGCCAGGACAATGCAGCCCCGGAGACACCT
TCACCTCGACGACGGGCCAGCTTGGGCCAGCGCGCCCGCCGCTTCCTGGCACGTCTGA
